Addgene plasmid #142533: TFORF0092
Purpose: Lentiviral vector for overexpressing transcription factor ORFs with unique 24-bp barcodes. Barcodes facilitate identification of transcription factors in pooled screens.
Depositing lab: Feng Zhang. Depositing organization: Broad Institute. Publication: A transcription factor atlas of directed differentiation. Joung J, Ma S, Tay T, Geiger-Schuller KR, Kirchgatterer PC, Verdine VK, Guo B, Arias-Garcia MA, Allen WE, Singh A, Kuksenko O, Abudayyeh OO, Gootenberg JS, Fu Z, Macrae RK, Buenrostro JD, Regev A, Zhang F. Cell. 2023 Jan 5;186(1):209-229.e26. doi: 10.1016/j.cell.2022.11.026. PubMed 36608654.
Backbone
  Vector backbone: pLX_TRC317
  Backbone manufacturer: Broad Institute Genetic Perturbation Platform
  Backbone size w/o insert (bp): 8264
  Vector type: Mammalian Expression, Lentiviral
  Selectable markers: Puromycin
Growth in bacteria
  Bacterial resistance: Ampicillin, 100 μg/mL
  Growth temperature: 37°C
  Growth strain: NEB Stable
  Copy number: High Copy
Gene/Insert
  Gene/Insert name: ZEB1
  Species: H. sapiens (human)
  Insert size (bp): 3275
  Entrez Gene: ZEB1 (a.k.a. AREB6, BZP, DELTAEF1, FECD6, NIL2A, PPCD3, TCF8, ZFHEP, ZFHX1A)
  Promoter: EF1a
  Cloning method: Unknown
  Sequencing primers: 5′ GGGTGGAGACTGAAGTTAGGCCAG; 3′ CACATAGCGTAAAAGGAGCAACATAG
Terms and licenses: Academic/Nonprofit Terms; Industry Terms: Not Available to Industry
Depositor comments: NM_001174095,ENST00000542815 . The transcription factor ORF portion of this plasmid was synthesized by Genewiz. Please test multiple small colonies in case of plasmid recombination. To make this collection available in a timely manner, a portion of this collection was not fully sequenced by Addgene. If an Addgene verified full plasmid sequence is not available, please contact us prior to placing an order to request the full sequence.
How to cite: TFORF0092 was a gift from Feng Zhang (Addgene plasmid # 142533 ; http://n2t.net/addgene:142533 ; RRID:Addgene_142533)
