[The description below was written by a language model from this plasmid's Addgene catalogue record and pLannotate feature annotations shown in this document.]
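Description:
TFORF0092 is a lentiviral mammalian expression plasmid built on the pLX_TRC317 backbone and carrying the human transcription factor ZEB1 as a synthesized open reading frame of about 3.3 kb (11.5 kb total). It belongs to a barcoded transcription factor ORF collection in which each clone carries a unique 24-bp barcode. In pooled overexpression screens, such as those probing directed differentiation, the delivered factor can therefore be identified by sequencing. The barcode is not annotated as a separate feature in the table. In bacteria the plasmid replicates from a high-copy ColE1/pUC-type origin and is selected with ampicillin through the bla gene. An f1 origin and remnants of a lac/lacZα cloning region flanked by T7 and T3 promoters are also present. The depositor warns that recombination can occur, as is common for LTR-containing plasmids.

The viral cassette follows a third-generation, self-inactivating design. An RSV promoter drives a truncated HIV-1 5' LTR, followed by the Ψ packaging signal with a gag fragment, the Rev response element for nuclear export of the genomic RNA, and a cPPT/CTS element. The cassette ends in a ΔU3 3' LTR, which inactivates LTR promoter activity after integration, and an SV40 polyadenylation signal lies downstream. Within the transferred region, an SV40 early promoter drives puromycin N-acetyltransferase for selection of transduced cells. Downstream, the strong constitutive EF-1α promoter drives ZEB1, and a WPRE after the ORF enhances transcript stability and expression. Short annotated fragments, such as the U6 promoter and small t antigen matches, appear to be residual sequence rather than functional units. ZEB1 is a zinc-finger transcriptional repressor known for repressing E-cadherin and promoting epithelial-mesenchymal transition.
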