Features (pLannotate 1.2.2; 31 found; start..end, strand, type, name):
      5..231     +  promoter       RSV promoter: Rous sarcoma virus enhancer/promoter
    232..412     +  LTR            5' LTR (truncated): truncated 5' long terminal repeat (LTR) from HIV-1
    459..584     +  misc_feature   HIV-1 Ψ: packaging signal of human immunodeficiency virus type 1
    568..931     +  CDS            HIV-1 gag (fragment): gag protein from human immunodeficiency virus 1; gag
   1077..1310    +  misc_feature   RRE: The Rev response element (RRE) of HIV-1 allows for Rev-dependent mRNA export from the nucleus to the cytoplasm.
   1687..1713    +  CDS            Rev (fragment): human immunodeficiency virus 1 (HIV-1) Rev protein; rev; enhances nuclear export of unspliced and incompletely spliced viral mRNAs
   1720..1743    +  promoter       SV40 promoter (fragment): SV40 early promoter
   1744..1815    +  promoter       SV40 promoter (fragment): SV40 enhancer and early promoter
   1839..1974    +  rep_origin     SV40 ori: SV40 origin of replication
   2020..2616    +  CDS            PuroR (fragment): puromycin N-acetyltransferase; pac from Streptomyces; confers resistance to puromycin
   2665..2782    +  misc_feature   cPPT/CTS: central polypurine tract and central termination sequence of HIV-1
   2847..2913    +  CDS            small t antigen (fragment): SV40 (simian virus 40) small t antigen
   2920..4098    +  promoter       EF-1α promoter: strong constitutive promoter for human elongation factor EF-1α
   4115..7285    +  CDS            ZEB1 (fragment): ZEB1_HUMAN - Also known as AREB6, TCF8. Experimental evidence at protein level: Swiss-Prot protein existence level 1. Acts as a transcriptional repressor. Inhibits interleukin-2 (IL-2) gene expression. Enhances or represses the promoter activity of the ATP1A1 gene depending on the quantity of cDNA and on the cell type. Represses E-cadherin promoter and induces an epithelial-mesenchymal transition (EMT) by recruiting SMARCA4/BRG1. Represses BCL6 transcription in the presence of the corepressor CTBP1. Positively regulates neuronal differentiation. Represses RCOR1 transcription activation during
   7301..7354    +  promoter       U6 promoter (fragment): RNA polymerase III promoter for human U6 snRNA
   7396..7984    +  misc_feature   WPRE: woodchuck hepatitis virus posttranscriptional regulatory element
   8035..8054    +  misc_feature   cPPT/CTS (fragment): central polypurine tract and central termination sequence of HIV-1
   8056..8289    +  LTR            3' LTR (ΔU3): self-inactivating 3' long terminal repeat (LTR) from HIV-1
   8367..8488    +  polyA_signal   SV40 poly(A) signal: SV40 polyadenylation signal
   8528..8663    +  rep_origin     SV40 ori: SV40 origin of replication
   8684..8702    -  promoter       T7 promoter: promoter for bacteriophage T7 RNA polymerase
   8710..8865    +  CDS            lacZα (fragment): LacZα fragment of β-galactosidase; lacZ fragment
   8870..9298    +  rep_origin     f1 ori (sequence partly withheld): f1 bacteriophage origin of replication; arrow indicates direction of (+) strand synthesis
   9351..9455    +  promoter       AmpR promoter: bla
   9456..10316   +  CDS            AmpR: β-lactamase; bla; confers resistance to ampicillin, carbenicillin, and related antibiotics
  10487..11075   +  rep_origin     ori: high-copy-number ColE1/pMB1/pBR322/pUC origin of replication
  11258..11350   +  CDS            lacI (fragment): lac repressor; lacI; The lac repressor binds to the lac operator to inhibit transcription in E. coli. This inhibition can be relieved by adding lactose or isopropyl-β-D-thiogalactopyranoside (IPTG).
  11363..11384   +  protein_bind   CAP binding site: CAP binding activates transcription in the presence of cAMP. E. coli catabolite activator protein
  11399..11429   +  promoter       lac promoter: promoter for the E. coli lac operon
  11433..11455   +  protein_bind   lac operator (fragment): The lac repressor binds to the lac operator to inhibit transcription in E. coli. This inhibition can be relieved by adding lactose or isopropyl-β-D-thiogalactopyranoside (IPTG). lac repressor encoded by lacI
  11498..11516   +  promoter       T3 promoter: promoter for bacteriophage T3 RNA polymerase
>Addgene plasmid #142533 | TFORF0092 | addgene full sequence | sequence record 395963 | Addgene NGS Result
TTAATGTAGTCTTATGCAATACTCTTGTAGTCTTGCAACATGGTAACGATGAGTTAGCAACATGCCTTAC
AAGGAGAGAAAAAGCACCGTGCATGCCGATTGGTGGAAGTAAGGTGGTACGATCGTGCCTTATTAGGAAG
GCAACAGACGGGTCTGACATGGATTGGACGAACCACTGAATTGCCGCATTGCAGAGATATTGTATTTAAG
TGCCTAGCTCGATACATAAACGGGTCTCTCTGGTTAGACCAGATCTGAGCCTGGGAGCTCTCTGGCTAAC
TAGGGAACCCACTGCTTAAGCCTCAATAAAGCTTGCCTTGAGTGCTTCAAGTAGTGTGTGCCCGTCTGTT
GTGTGACTCTGGTAACTAGAGATCCCTCAGACCCTTTTAGTCAGTGTGGAAAATCTCTAGCAGTGGCGCC
CGAACAGGGACTTGAAAGCGAAAGGGAAACCAGAGGAGCTCTCTCGACGCAGGACTCGGCTTGCTGAAGC
GCGCACGGCAAGAGGCGAGGGGCGGCGACTGGTGAGTACGCCAAAAATTTTGACTAGCGGAGGCTAGAAG
GAGAGAGATGGGTGCGAGAGCGTCAGTATTAAGCGGGGGAGAATTAGATCGCGATGGGAAAAAATTCGGT
TAAGGCCAGGGGGAAAGAAAAAATATAAATTAAAACATATAGTATGGGCAAGCAGGGAGCTAGAACGATT
CGCAGTTAATCCTGGCCTGTTAGAAACATCAGAAGGCTGTAGACAAATACTGGGACAGCTACAACCATCC
CTTCAGACAGGATCAGAAGAACTTAGATCATTATATAATACAGTAGCAACCCTCTATTGTGTGCATCAAA
GGATAGAGATAAAAGACACCAAGGAAGCTTTAGACAAGATAGAGGAAGAGCAAAACAAAAGTAAGACCAC
CGCACAGCAAGCGGCCGCTGATCTTCAGACCTGGAGGAGGAGATATGAGGGACAATTGGAGAAGTGAATT
ATATAAATATAAAGTAGTAAAAATTGAACCATTAGGAGTAGCACCCACCAAGGCAAAGAGAAGAGTGGTG
CAGAGAGAAAAAAGAGCAGTGGGAATAGGAGCTTTGTTCCTTGGGTTCTTGGGAGCAGCAGGAAGCACTA
TGGGCGCAGCGTCAATGACGCTGACGGTACAGGCCAGACAATTATTGTCTGGTATAGTGCAGCAGCAGAA
CAATTTGCTGAGGGCTATTGAGGCGCAACAGCATCTGTTGCAACTCACAGTCTGGGGCATCAAGCAGCTC
CAGGCAAGAATCCTGGCTGTGGAAAGATACCTAAAGGATCAACAGCTCCTGGGGATTTGGGGTTGCTCTG
GAAAACTCATTTGCACCACTGCTGTGCCTTGGAATGCTAGTTGGAGTAATAAATCTCTGGAACAGATTTG
GAATCACACGACCTGGATGGAGTGGGACAGAGAAATTAACAATTACACAAGCTTAATACACTCCTTAATT
GAAGAATCGCAAAACCAGCAAGAAAAGAATGAACAAGAATTATTGGAATTAGATAAATGGGCAAGTTTGT
GGAATTGGTTTAACATAACAAATTGGCTGTGGTATATAAAATTATTCATAATGATAGTAGGAGGCTTGGT
AGGTTTAAGAATAGTTTTTGCTGTACTTTCTATAGTGAATAGAGTTAGGCAGGGATATTCACCATTATCG
TTTCAGACCCACCTCCCAACCCCGAGGGGACCCATGCATTGCATCTCAATTAGTCAGCAACCAGGTGTGG
AAAGTCCCCAGGCTCCCCAGCAGGCAGAAGTATGCAAAGCATGCGTCTCAATTAGTCAGCAACCATAGTC
CCGCCCCTAACTCCGCCCATCCCGCCCCTAACTCCGCCCAGTTCCGCCCATTCTCCGCCCCATGGCTGAC
TAATTTTTTTTATTTATGCAGAGGCCGAGGCCGCCTCGGCCTCTGAGCTATTCCAGAAGTAGTGAGGAGG
CTTTTTTGGAGGCCTAGGCTTTTGCAAAAAGCTTTCTAGAGGTACCACCGGAGCTTACCATGACCGAGTA
CAAGCCCACGGTGCGCCTCGCCACCCGCGACGACGTCCCCAGGGCCGTACGCACCCTCGCCGCCGCGTTC
GCCGACTACCCCGCCACGCGCCACACCGTCGATCCGGACCGCCACATCGAGCGGGTCACCGAGCTGCAAG
AACTCTTCCTCACGCGCGTCGGGCTCGACATCGGCAAGGTGTGGGTCGCGGACGACGGCGCCGCCGTGGC
GGTCTGGACCACGCCGGAGAGCGTCGAAGCGGGGGCGGTGTTCGCCGAGATCGGCCCGCGCATGGCCGAG
TTGAGCGGTTCCCGGCTGGCCGCGCAGCAACAGATGGAAGGCCTCCTGGCGCCGCACCGGCCCAAGGAGC
CCGCGTGGTTCCTGGCCACCGTCGGCGTCTCGCCCGACCACCAGGGCAAGGGTCTGGGCAGCGCCGTCGT
GCTCCCCGGAGTGGAGGCGGCCGAGCGCGCCGGGGTGCCCGCCTTCCTGGAGACCTCCGCGCCCCGCAAC
CTCCCCTTCTACGAGCGGCTCGGCTTCACCGTCACCGCCGACGTCGAGGTGCCCGAAGGACCGCGCACCT
GGTGCATGACCCGCAAGCCCGGTGCCAGTTAACGAATTCTAGATCTTGAGACAAATGGCAGTATTCATCC
ACAATTTTAAAAGAAAAGGGGGGATTGGGGGGTACAGTGCAGGGGAAAGAATAGTAGACATAATAGCAAC
AGACATACAAACTAAAGAATTACAAAAACAAATTACAAAAATTCAAAATTTTCGGGTTTATTACAGGGAC
AGCAGAGATCCACTTTGGCGCCGGCTCGAGGCCTGCAGGTGCAAAGATGGATAAAGTTTTAAACAGAGAG
GAATCTTTGCAGCTAATGGACCTTCTAGGTCTTGAAAGGAGTGGGAATTGGCTCCGGTGCCCGTCAGTGG
GCAGAGCGCACATCGCCCACAGTCCCCGAGAAGTTGGGGGGAGGGGTCGGCAATTGAACCGGTGCCTAGA
GAAGGTGGCGCGGGGTAAACTGGGAAAGTGATGTCGTGTACTGGCTCCGCCTTTTTCCCGAGGGTGGGGG
AGAACCGTATATAAGTGCAGTAGTCGCCGTGAACGTTCTTTTTCGCAACGGGTTTGCCGCCAGAACACAG
GTAAGTGCCGTGTGTGGTTCCCGCGGGCCTGGCCTCTTTACGGGTTATGGCCCTTGCGTGCCTTGAATTA
CTTCCACCTGGCTGCAGTACGTGATTCTTGATCCCGAGCTTCGGGTTGGAAGTGGGTGGGAGAGTTCGAG
GCCTTGCGCTTAAGGAGCCCCTTCGCCTCGTGCTTGAGTTGAGGCCTGGCCTGGGCGCTGGGGCCGCCGC
GTGCGAATCTGGTGGCACCTTCGCGCCTGTCTCGCTGCTTTCGATAAGTCTCTAGCCATTTAAAATTTTT
GATGACCTGCTGCGACGCTTTTTTTCTGGCAAGATAGTCTTGTAAATGCGGGCCAAGATCTGCACACTGG
TATTTCGGTTTTTGGGGCCGCGGGCGGCGACGGGGCCCGTGCGTCCCAGCGCACATGTTCGGCGAGGCGG
GGCCTGCGAGCGCGGCCACCGAGAATCGGACGGGGGTAGTCTCAAGCTGGCCGGCCTGCTCTGGTGCCTG
GCCTCGCGCCGCCGTGTATCGCCCCGCCCTGGGCGGCAAGGCTGGCCCGGTCGGCACCAGTTGCGTGAGC
GGAAAGATGGCCGCTTCCCGGCCCTGCTGCAGGGAGCTCAAAATGGAGGACGCGGCGCTCGGGAGAGCGG
GCGGGTGAGTCACCCACACAAAGGAAAAGGGCCTTTCCGTCCTCAGCCGTCGCTTCATGTGACTCCACGG
AGTACCGGGCGCCGTCCAGGCACCTCGATTAGTTCTCGAGCTTTTGGAGTACGTCGTCTTTAGGTTGGGG
GGAGGGGTTTTATGCGATGGAGTTTCCCCACACTGAGTGGGTGGAGACTGAAGTTAGGCCAGCTTGGCAC
TTGATGTAATTCTCCTTGGAATTTGCCCTTTTTGAGTTTGGATCTTGGTTCATTCTCAAGCCTCAGACAG
TGGTTCAAAGTTTTTTTCTTCCATTTCAGGTGTCGTGAGGCTAGCACCGCCACCATGGCGGATGGCCCCA
GGTGTAAGCGCAGAAAGCAGGCGAACCCGCGGCGCAATAACGGAAAGGAAGGGCAAGAAATCCTGGGGCC
TGAAGCTCAGGCAGATGAAGCAGGATGTACAGTAAAAGATGATGAATGCGAGTCAGATGCAGAAAATGAG
CAAAACCATGATCCTAATGTTGAAGAGTTTCTACAACAACAAGACACTGCTGTCATTTTTCCTGAGGCAC
CTGAAGAGGACCAGAGGCAGGGCACACCAGAAGCCAGTGGTCATGATGAAAATGGAACACCAGATGCATT
TTCACAATTACTCACCTGTCCATATTGTGATAGAGGCTATAAACGCTTTACCTCTCTGAAAGAACACATT
AAATATCGTCATGAAAAGAATGAAGATAACTTTAGTTGCTCCCTGTGCAGTTACACCTTTGCATACAGAA
CCCAACTTGAACGTCACATGACATCACATAAATCAGGAAGAGATCAAAGACATGTGACGCAGTCTGGGTG
TAATCGTAAATTCAAATGCACTGAGTGTGGAAAAGCTTTCAAATACAAACATCACCTAAAAGAGCACTTA
AGAATTCACAGTGGAGAGAAGCCATATGAATGCCCAAACTGCAAGAAACGCTTTTCCCATTCTGGCTCCT
ATAGCTCACACATAAGCAGTAAGAAATGTATCAGCTTGATACCTGTGAATGGGCGACCAAGAACAGGACT
CAAGACATCTCAGTGTTCTTCACCGTCTCTTTCAGCATCACCAGGCAGTCCCACACGACCACAGATACGG
CAAAAGATAGAGAATAAACCCCTTCAAGAACAACTTTCTGTTAACCAAATTAAAACTGAACCTGTGGATT
ATGAATTCAAACCCATAGTGGTTGCTTCAGGAATCAACTGTTCAACCCCTTTACAAAATGGGGTTTTCAC
TGGTGGTGGCCCATTACAGGCAACCAGTTCTCCTCAGGGCATGGTGCAAGCTGTTGTTCTGCCAACAGTT
GGTTTGGTGTCTCCCATAAGTATCAATTTAAGTGATATTCAGAATGTACTTAAAGTGGCGGTAGATGGTA
ATGTAATAAGGCAAGTGTTGGAGAATAATCAAGCCAATCTTGCATCCAAAGAACAAGAAACAATCAATGC
TTCACCCATACAACAAGGTGGCCATTCTGTTATTTCAGCCATCAGTCTTCCTTTGGTTGATCAAGATGGA
ACAACCAAAATTATCATCAACTACAGTCTTGAGCAGCCTAGCCAACTTCAAGTTGTTCCTCAAAATTTAA
AAAAAGAAAATCCAGTCGCTACAAACAGTTGTAAAAGTGAAAAGTTACCAGAAGATCTTACTGTTAAGTC
TGAGAAGGACAAAAGCTTTGAAGGGGGGGTGAATGATAGCACTTGTCTTCTGTGTGATGATTGTCCAGGA
GATATTAATGCACTTCCAGAATTAAAGCACTATGACCTAAAGCAGCCTACTCAGCCTCCTCCACTCCCTG
CAGCAGAAGCTGAGAAGCCTGAGTCCTCTGTTTCATCAGCTACTGGAGATGGCAATTTGTCTCCTAGTCA
GCCACCTTTAAAGAACCTCTTGTCTCTCCTAAAAGCATATTATGCTTTGAATGCACAACCAAGTGCAGAA
GAGCTCTCAAAAATTGCTGATTCAGTAAACCTACCACTGGATGTAGTAAAAAAGTGGTTTGAAAAGATGC
AAGCTGGACAGATTTCAGTGCAGTCTTCTGAACCATCTTCTCCTGAACCAGGCAAAGTAAATATCCCTGC
CAAGAACAATGATCAGCCTCAATCTGCAAATGCAAATGAACCCCAGGACAGCACAGTAAATCTACAAAGT
CCTTTGAAGATGACTAACTCCCCAGTTTTACCAGTGGGATCAACCACCAATGGTTCCAGAAGTAGTACAC
CATCCCCATCACCTCTAAACCTTTCCTCATCCAGAAATACACAGGGTTACTTGTACACAGCTGAGGGTGC
ACAAGAAGAGCCACAAGTAGAACCTCTTGATCTTTCACTACCAAAGCAACAGGGAGAATTATTAGAAAGG
TCAACTATCACTAGTGTTTACCAGAACAGTGTTTATTCTGTCCAGGAAGAACCCTTGAACTTGTCTTGCG
CAAAAAAGGAGCCACAAAAGGACAGTTGTGTTACAGACTCAGAACCAGTTGTAAATGTAATCCCACCAAG
TGCCAACCCCATAAATATCGCTATACCTACAGTCACTGCCCAGTTACCCACAATCGTGGCCATTGCTGAC
CAGAACAGTGTTCCATGCTTAAGAGCGCTAGCTGCCAATAAGCAAACGATTCTGATTCCCCAGGTGGCAT
ACACCTACTCAACTACGGTCAGCCCTGCAGTCCAAGAACCACCCTTGAAAGTGATCCAGCCAAATGGAAA
TCAGGATGAAAGACAAGATACTAGCTCAGAAGGAGTATCAAATGTAGAGGATCAGAATGACTCTGATTCT
ACACCGCCCAAAAAGAAAATGCGGAAGACAGAAAATGGAATGTATGCTTGTGATTTGTGTGACAAGATAT
TCCAAAAGAGTAGTTCATTATTGAGACATAAATATGAACACACAGGTAAAAGACCTCATGAGTGTGGAAT
CTGTAAAAAGGCATTTAAACACAAACATCATTTGATTGAACACATGCGATTACATTCTGGAGAAAAGCCC
TATCAATGTGACAAATGTGGAAAGCGCTTCTCACACTCTGGGTCTTATTCTCAACACATGAATCATCGCT
ACTCCTACTGTAAGAGAGAAGCGGAAGAACGTGACAGCACAGAGCAGGAAGAGGCAGGGCCTGAAATCCT
CTCGAATGAGCACGTGGGTGCCAGGGCGTCTCCCTCACAGGGCGACTCGGACGAGAGAGAGAGTTTGACA
AGGGAAGAGGATGAAGACAGTGAAAAAGAGGAAGAGGAGGAGGATAAAGAGATGGAAGAATTGCAGGAAG
AAAAAGAATGTGAAAAACCACAAGGGGATGAGGAAGAGGAGGAGGAGGAGGAAGAAGTGGAAGAAGAAGA
GGTAGAAGAGGCAGAGAATGAGGGAGAAGAAGCAAAAACTGAAGGTCTGATGAAGGATGACAGGGCTGAA
AGTCAAGCAAGCAGCTTAGGACAAAAAGTAGGCGAGAGTAGTGAGCAAGTGTCTGAAGAAAAGACAAATG
AAGCCTAGTAATGAACTAGTCCGTAACTTGAAAGTATTTCGATTTCTTGGCTTTATATATCTTGTGGAAA
GGACGACTACCTGTAAGTGAGGCCACGTGCACGCGTTAAGTCGACAATCAACCTCTGGATTACAAAATTT
GTGAAAGATTGACTGGTATTCTTAACTATGTTGCTCCTTTTACGCTATGTGGATACGCTGCTTTAATGCC
TTTGTATCATGCTATTGCTTCCCGTATGGCTTTCATTTTCTCCTCCTTGTATAAATCCTGGTTGCTGTCT
CTTTATGAGGAGTTGTGGCCCGTTGTCAGGCAACGTGGCGTGGTGTGCACTGTGTTTGCTGACGCAACCC
CCACTGGTTGGGGCATTGCCACCACCTGTCAGCTCCTTTCCGGGACTTTCGCTTTCCCCCTCCCTATTGC
CACGGCGGAACTCATCGCCGCCTGCCTTGCCCGCTGCTGGACAGGGGCTCGGCTGTTGGGCACTGACAAT
TCCGTGGTGTTGTCGGGGAAATCATCGTCCTTTCCTTGGCTGCTCGCCTGTGTTGCCACCTGGATTCTGC
GCGGGACGTCCTTCTGCTACGTCCCTTCGGCCCTCAATCCAGCGGACCTTCCTTCCCGCGGCCTGCTGCC
GGCTCTGCGGCCTCTTCCGCGTCTTCGCCTTCGCCCTCAGACGAGTCGGATCTCCCTTTGGGCCGCCTCC
CCGCGTCGACTTTAAGACCAATGACTTACAAGGCAGCTGTAGATCTTAGCCACTTTTTAAAAGAAAAGGG
GGGACTGGAAGGGCTAATTCACTCCCAACGAAGACAAGATCTGCTTTTTGCTTGTACTGGGTCTCTCTGG
TTAGACCAGATCTGAGCCTGGGAGCTCTCTGGCTAACTAGGGAACCCACTGCTTAAGCCTCAATAAAGCT
TGCCTTGAGTGCTTCAAGTAGTGTGTGCCCGTCTGTTGTGTGACTCTGGTAACTAGAGATCCCTCAGACC
CTTTTAGTCAGTGTGGAAAATCTCTAGCAGTACGTATAGTAGTTCATGTCATCTTATTATTCAGTATTTA
TAACTTGCAAAGAAATGAATATCAGAGAGTGAGAGGAACTTGTTTATTGCAGCTTATAATGGTTACAAAT
AAAGCAATAGCATCACAAATTTCACAAATAAAGCATTTTTTTCACTGCATTCTAGTTGTGGTTTGTCCAA
ACTCATCAATGTATCTTATCATGTCTGGCTCTAGCTATCCCGCCCCTAACTCCGCCCATCCCGCCCCTAA
CTCCGCCCAGTTCCGCCCATTCTCCGCCCCATGGCTGACTAATTTTTTTTATTTATGCAGAGGCCGAGGC
CGCCTCGGCCTCTGAGCTATTCCAGAAGTAGTGAGGAGGCTTTTTTGGAGGCCTAGGGACGTACCCAATT
CGCCCTATAGTGAGTCGTATTACGCGCGCTCACTGGCCGTCGTTTTACAACGTCGTGACTGGGAAAACCC
TGGCGTTACCCAACTTAATCGCCTTGCAGCACATCCCCCTTTCGCCAGCTGGCGTAATAGCGAAGAGGCC
CGCACCGATCGCCCTTCCCAACAGTTGCGCAGCCTGAATGGCGAATGGG
[124 nt withheld, positions 8870-8993]
C
[91 nt withheld, positions 8995-9085]
A
[49 nt withheld, positions 9087-9135]
CCTTTGACGTTGGAGTCCACGTTCTTT
[37 nt withheld, positions 9163-9199]
ACCCTATCTCGGTCTATTCTTTTGATTTATAAGGGATTTTGCCGATTTCGGCCTATTGGTTAAAAAATGA
GCTGATTTAACAAAAATTTAACGCGAATTTTAACAAAATATTAACGCTTACAATTTAGGTGGCACTTTTC
GGGGAAATGTGCGCGGAACCCCTATTTGTTTATTTTTCTAAATACATTCAAATATGTATCCGCTCATGAG
ACAATAACCCTGATAAATGCTTCAATAATATTGAAAAAGGAAGAGTATGAGTATTCAACATTTCCGTGTC
GCCCTTATTCCCTTTTTTGCGGCATTTTGCCTTCCTGTTTTTGCTCACCCAGAAACGCTGGTGAAAGTAA
AAGATGCTGAAGATCAGTTGGGTGCACGAGTGGGTTACATCGAACTGGATCTCAACAGCGGTAAGATCCT
TGAGAGTTTTCGCCCCGAAGAACGTTTTCCAATGATGAGCACTTTTAAAGTTCTGCTATGTGGCGCGGTA
TTATCCCGTATTGACGCCGGGCAAGAGCAACTCGGTCGCCGCATACACTATTCTCAGAATGACTTGGTTG
AGTACTCACCAGTCACAGAAAAGCATCTTACGGATGGCATGACAGTAAGAGAATTATGCAGTGCTGCCAT
AACCATGAGTGATAACACTGCGGCCAACTTACTTCTGACAACGATCGGAGGACCGAAGGAGCTAACCGCT
TTTTTGCACAACATGGGGGATCATGTAACTCGCCTTGATCGTTGGGAACCGGAGCTGAATGAAGCCATAC
CAAACGACGAGCGTGACACCACGATGCCTGTAGCAATGGCAACAACGTTGCGCAAACTATTAACTGGCGA
ACTACTTACTCTAGCTTCCCGGCAACAATTAATAGACTGGATGGAGGCGGATAAAGTTGCAGGACCACTT
CTGCGCTCGGCCCTTCCGGCTGGCTGGTTTATTGCTGATAAATCTGGAGCCGGTGAGCGTGGGTCTCGCG
GTATCATTGCAGCACTGGGGCCAGATGGTAAGCCCTCCCGTATCGTAGTTATCTACACGACGGGGAGTCA
GGCAACTATGGATGAACGAAATAGACAGATCGCTGAGATAGGTGCCTCACTGATTAAGCATTGGTAACTG
TCAGACCAAGTTTACTCATATATACTTTAGATTGATTTAAAACTTCATTTTTAATTTAAAAGGATCTAGG
TGAAGATCCTTTTTGATAATCTCATGACCAAAATCCCTTAACGTGAGTTTTCGTTCCACTGAGCGTCAGA
CCCCGTAGAAAAGATCAAAGGATCTTCTTGAGATCCTTTTTTTCTGCGCGTAATCTGCTGCTTGCAAACA
AAAAAACCACCGCTACCAGCGGTGGTTTGTTTGCCGGATCAAGAGCTACCAACTCTTTTTCCGAAGGTAA
CTGGCTTCAGCAGAGCGCAGATACCAAATACTGTTCTTCTAGTGTAGCCGTAGTTAGGCCACCACTTCAA
GAACTCTGTAGCACCGCCTACATACCTCGCTCTGCTAATCCTGTTACCAGTGGCTGCTGCCAGTGGCGAT
AAGTCGTGTCTTACCGGGTTGGACTCAAGACGATAGTTACCGGATAAGGCGCAGCGGTCGGGCTGAACGG
GGGGTTCGTGCACACAGCCCAGCTTGGAGCGAACGACCTACACCGAACTGAGATACCTACAGCGTGAGCT
ATGAGAAAGCGCCACGCTTCCCGAAGGGAGAAAGGCGGACAGGTATCCGGTAAGCGGCAGGGTCGGAACA
GGAGAGCGCACGAGGGAGCTTCCAGGGGGAAACGCCTGGTATCTTTATAGTCCTGTCGGGTTTCGCCACC
TCTGACTTGAGCGTCGATTTTTGTGATGCTCGTCAGGGGGGCGGAGCCTATGGAAAAACGCCAGCAACGC
GGCCTTTTTACGGTTCCTGGCCTTTTGCTGGCCTTTTGCTCACATGTTCTTTCCTGCGTTATCCCCTGAT
TCTGTGGATAACCGTATTACCGCCTTTGAGTGAGCTGATACCGCTCGCCGCAGCCGAACGACCGAGCGCA
GCGAGTCAGTGAGCGAGGAAGCGGAAGAGCGCCCAATACGCAAACCGCCTCTCCCCGCGCGTTGGCCGAT
TCATTAATGCAGCTGGCACGACAGGTTTCCCGACTGGAAAGCGGGCAGTGAGCGCAACGCAATTAATGTG
AGTTAGCTCACTCATTAGGCACCCCAGGCTTTACACTTTATGCTTCCGGCTCGTATGTTGTGTGGAATTG
TGAGCGGATAACAATTTCACACAGGAAACAGCTATGACCATGATTACGCCAAGCGCGCAATTAACCCTCA
CTAAAGGGAACAAAAGCTGGAGCTGCAAGC
