>Addgene plasmid #142533 | TFORF0092 | depositor partial sequence | sequence record 279737 | Insert
ACCGCCACCATGGCGGATGGCCCCAGGTGTAAGCGCAGAAAGCAGGCGAACCCGCGGCGCAATAACGGAA
AGGAAGGGCAAGAAATCCTGGGGCCTGAAGCTCAGGCAGATGAAGCAGGATGTACAGTAAAAGATGATGA
ATGCGAGTCAGATGCAGAAAATGAGCAAAACCATGATCCTAATGTTGAAGAGTTTCTACAACAACAAGAC
ACTGCTGTCATTTTTCCTGAGGCACCTGAAGAGGACCAGAGGCAGGGCACACCAGAAGCCAGTGGTCATG
ATGAAAATGGAACACCAGATGCATTTTCACAATTACTCACCTGTCCATATTGTGATAGAGGCTATAAACG
CTTTACCTCTCTGAAAGAACACATTAAATATCGTCATGAAAAGAATGAAGATAACTTTAGTTGCTCCCTG
TGCAGTTACACCTTTGCATACAGAACCCAACTTGAACGTCACATGACATCACATAAATCAGGAAGAGATC
AAAGACATGTGACGCAGTCTGGGTGTAATCGTAAATTCAAATGCACTGAGTGTGGAAAAGCTTTCAAATA
CAAACATCACCTAAAAGAGCACTTAAGAATTCACAGTGGAGAGAAGCCATATGAATGCCCAAACTGCAAG
AAACGCTTTTCCCATTCTGGCTCCTATAGCTCACACATAAGCAGTAAGAAATGTATCAGCTTGATACCTG
TGAATGGGCGACCAAGAACAGGACTCAAGACATCTCAGTGTTCTTCACCGTCTCTTTCAGCATCACCAGG
CAGTCCCACACGACCACAGATACGGCAAAAGATAGAGAATAAACCCCTTCAAGAACAACTTTCTGTTAAC
CAAATTAAAACTGAACCTGTGGATTATGAATTCAAACCCATAGTGGTTGCTTCAGGAATCAACTGTTCAA
CCCCTTTACAAAATGGGGTTTTCACTGGTGGTGGCCCATTACAGGCAACCAGTTCTCCTCAGGGCATGGT
GCAAGCTGTTGTTCTGCCAACAGTTGGTTTGGTGTCTCCCATAAGTATCAATTTAAGTGATATTCAGAAT
GTACTTAAAGTGGCGGTAGATGGTAATGTAATAAGGCAAGTGTTGGAGAATAATCAAGCCAATCTTGCAT
CCAAAGAACAAGAAACAATCAATGCTTCACCCATACAACAAGGTGGCCATTCTGTTATTTCAGCCATCAG
TCTTCCTTTGGTTGATCAAGATGGAACAACCAAAATTATCATCAACTACAGTCTTGAGCAGCCTAGCCAA
CTTCAAGTTGTTCCTCAAAATTTAAAAAAAGAAAATCCAGTCGCTACAAACAGTTGTAAAAGTGAAAAGT
TACCAGAAGATCTTACTGTTAAGTCTGAGAAGGACAAAAGCTTTGAAGGGGGGGTGAATGATAGCACTTG
TCTTCTGTGTGATGATTGTCCAGGAGATATTAATGCACTTCCAGAATTAAAGCACTATGACCTAAAGCAG
CCTACTCAGCCTCCTCCACTCCCTGCAGCAGAAGCTGAGAAGCCTGAGTCCTCTGTTTCATCAGCTACTG
GAGATGGCAATTTGTCTCCTAGTCAGCCACCTTTAAAGAACCTCTTGTCTCTCCTAAAAGCATATTATGC
TTTGAATGCACAACCAAGTGCAGAAGAGCTCTCAAAAATTGCTGATTCAGTAAACCTACCACTGGATGTA
GTAAAAAAGTGGTTTGAAAAGATGCAAGCTGGACAGATTTCAGTGCAGTCTTCTGAACCATCTTCTCCTG
AACCAGGCAAAGTAAATATCCCTGCCAAGAACAATGATCAGCCTCAATCTGCAAATGCAAATGAACCCCA
GGACAGCACAGTAAATCTACAAAGTCCTTTGAAGATGACTAACTCCCCAGTTTTACCAGTGGGATCAACC
ACCAATGGTTCCAGAAGTAGTACACCATCCCCATCACCTCTAAACCTTTCCTCATCCAGAAATACACAGG
GTTACTTGTACACAGCTGAGGGTGCACAAGAAGAGCCACAAGTAGAACCTCTTGATCTTTCACTACCAAA
GCAACAGGGAGAATTATTAGAAAGGTCAACTATCACTAGTGTTTACCAGAACAGTGTTTATTCTGTCCAG
GAAGAACCCTTGAACTTGTCTTGCGCAAAAAAGGAGCCACAAAAGGACAGTTGTGTTACAGACTCAGAAC
CAGTTGTAAATGTAATCCCACCAAGTGCCAACCCCATAAATATCGCTATACCTACAGTCACTGCCCAGTT
ACCCACAATCGTGGCCATTGCTGACCAGAACAGTGTTCCATGCTTAAGAGCGCTAGCTGCCAATAAGCAA
ACGATTCTGATTCCCCAGGTGGCATACACCTACTCAACTACGGTCAGCCCTGCAGTCCAAGAACCACCCT
TGAAAGTGATCCAGCCAAATGGAAATCAGGATGAAAGACAAGATACTAGCTCAGAAGGAGTATCAAATGT
AGAGGATCAGAATGACTCTGATTCTACACCGCCCAAAAAGAAAATGCGGAAGACAGAAAATGGAATGTAT
GCTTGTGATTTGTGTGACAAGATATTCCAAAAGAGTAGTTCATTATTGAGACATAAATATGAACACACAG
GTAAAAGACCTCATGAGTGTGGAATCTGTAAAAAGGCATTTAAACACAAACATCATTTGATTGAACACAT
GCGATTACATTCTGGAGAAAAGCCCTATCAATGTGACAAATGTGGAAAGCGCTTCTCACACTCTGGGTCT
TATTCTCAACACATGAATCATCGCTACTCCTACTGTAAGAGAGAAGCGGAAGAACGTGACAGCACAGAGC
AGGAAGAGGCAGGGCCTGAAATCCTCTCGAATGAGCACGTGGGTGCCAGGGCGTCTCCCTCACAGGGCGA
CTCGGACGAGAGAGAGAGTTTGACAAGGGAAGAGGATGAAGACAGTGAAAAAGAGGAAGAGGAGGAGGAT
AAAGAGATGGAAGAATTGCAGGAAGAAAAAGAATGTGAAAAACCACAAGGGGATGAGGAAGAGGAGGAGG
AGGAGGAAGAAGTGGAAGAAGAAGAGGTAGAAGAGGCAGAGAATGAGGGAGAAGAAGCAAAAACTGAAGG
TCTGATGAAGGATGACAGGGCTGAAAGTCAAGCAAGCAGCTTAGGACAAAAAGTAGGCGAGAGTAGTGAG
CAAGTGTCTGAAGAAAAGACAAATGAAGCCTAGTAATGAACTAGTCCGTAACTTGAAAGTATTTCGATTT
CTTGGCTTTATATATCTTGTGGAAAGGACGACTACCTGTAAGTGAGGCCACGTGC
