>Addgene plasmid #142533 | TFORF0092 | depositor partial sequence | sequence record 279738 | Barcode
CTACCTGTAAGTGAGGCCACGTGC
